Addgene plasmid #130152: pRDAX-404 FLAG UnaG[1] Stuffer/InteinC UnaG[2]
Purpose: PPI (BiFC/TriFC) assay vector
Depositing lab: Gary Lewin. Depositing organization: Max-Delbrueck-Centrum fuer Molekulare Medizin (MDC).
Backbone
  Vector backbone: pEGFP-N1 U55762 Clontech
  Vector type: Mammalian Expression
Growth in bacteria
  Bacterial resistance: Kanamycin, 50 μg/mL
  Growth temperature: 37°C
  Growth strain: DH5alpha
  Copy number: High Copy
Gene/Insert
  Gene/Insert name: UnaG
  Species: M. musculus (mouse)
  Cloning method: Restriction Enzyme; 5′ cloning site unknown (unknown if destroyed); 3′ cloning site unknown (unknown if destroyed)
Terms and licenses: Academic/Nonprofit Terms; Industry Terms: Not Available to Industry
How to cite: pRDAX-404 FLAG UnaG[1] Stuffer/InteinC UnaG[2] was a gift from Gary Lewin (Addgene plasmid # 130152 ; http://n2t.net/addgene:130152 ; RRID:Addgene_130152)
