[The description below was written by a language model from this plasmid's Addgene catalogue record and pLannotate feature annotations shown in this document.]
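Description:
pRDAX-404 FLAG UnaG[1] Stuffer/InteinC UnaG[2] is a 4.9 kb mammalian expression plasmid built on the Clontech pEGFP-N1 backbone and intended as an assay vector for protein–protein interaction studies by bimolecular or trimolecular fluorescence complementation (BiFC/TriFC). It replicates at high copy in E. coli from a ColE1/pUC-type origin and also carries an f1 origin. A single NeoR/KanR gene, preceded by both a bacterial (bla) promoter and the SV40 early promoter and followed by the HSV TK polyadenylation signal, gives kanamycin selection in bacteria and could support G418 selection in mammalian cells.

The payload sits downstream of the CMV immediate-early enhancer and promoter and a remnant of the multiple cloning site, and is terminated by the SV40 poly(A) signal. In order, the annotation shows a FLAG-type epitope, a first fragment annotated as Fabp7, a segment matching the Synechocystis DnaE split-intein region, a second Fabp7-like fragment, another FLAG tag, and a short piece of SV40 large T antigen whose role the record does not state. The Fabp7 hits most likely represent the two halves of UnaG, a ligand-dependent green fluorescent protein of the fatty-acid-binding protein family, which the annotation tool matches to its nearest homologue. The catalogue's listing of mouse as the insert species sits oddly with this. From the plasmid name, the region between UnaG[1] and UnaG[2] comprises a replaceable stuffer and a C-terminal intein element. The tool labels this region dnaE-N, so the exact boundaries and the identity of the intein half are not resolved by the record. The design suggests that candidate interacting proteins are cloned in place of the stuffer, so that association, possibly coupled to intein trans-splicing, reconstitutes UnaG fluorescence. The cloning sites used are not recorded.
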