Features (pLannotate 1.2.2; 18 found; start..end, strand, type, name):
     61..364     +  enhancer       CMV enhancer: human cytomegalovirus immediate early enhancer
    365..568     +  promoter       CMV promoter: human cytomegalovirus (CMV) immediate early promoter
    591..634     +  misc_feature   MCS (fragment): multiple cloning site
    643..667     +  CDS            3xFLAG (fragment): three tandem FLAG® epitope tags
    674..919     +  CDS            Fabp7 (fragment): FABP7_RAT - Also known as Blbp. Experimental evidence at protein level: Swiss-Prot protein existence level 1. B-FABP could be involved in the transport of a so far unknown hydrophobic ligand with potential morphogenic activity during CNS development. It is required for the establishment of the radial glial fiber system in developing brain, a system that is necessary for the migration of immature neurons to establish cortical layers. From Rattus norvegicus (Rat).
    926..1351    +  CDS            dnaE-N (fragment): DPO3A_SYNY3 - Experimental evidence at protein level: Swiss-Prot protein existence level 1. DNA polymerase III is a complex, multichain enzyme responsible for most of the replicative synthesis in bacteria. This DNA polymerase also exhibits 3' to 5' exonuclease activity. The alpha chain is the DNA polymerase (By similarity). From Synechocystis sp. (strain PCC 6803 / Kazusa).
   1334..1498    +  CDS            Fabp7 (fragment): FABP7_RAT - Also known as Blbp. Experimental evidence at protein level: Swiss-Prot protein existence level 1. B-FABP could be involved in the transport of a so far unknown hydrophobic ligand with potential morphogenic activity during CNS development. It is required for the establishment of the radial glial fiber system in developing brain, a system that is necessary for the migration of immature neurons to establish cortical layers. From Rattus norvegicus (Rat).
   1511..1534    +  CDS            FLAG: FLAG® epitope tag, followed by an enterokinase cleavage site
   1553..1636    +  CDS            large T antigen (fragment): large T antigen from SV40 (simian virus 40)
   1659..1780    +  polyA_signal   SV40 poly(A) signal: SV40 polyadenylation signal
   1814..2242    -  rep_origin     f1 ori (sequence partly withheld): f1 bacteriophage origin of replication; arrow indicates direction of (+) strand synthesis
   2269..2373    +  promoter       AmpR promoter: bla
   2375..2732    +  promoter       SV40 promoter: SV40 enhancer and early promoter
   2767..3561    +  CDS            NeoR/KanR: aminoglycoside phosphotransferase from Tn5; aph(3')-II (or nptII); confers resistance to neomycin, kanamycin, and G418 (Geneticin®)
   3582..3734    +  CDS            ble (fragment): BLE_KLEPN - Experimental evidence at protein level: Swiss-Prot protein existence level 1. Binding protein with a strong affinity to the bleomycin family of antibiotics. Binds to CL990; an antimitotic-antibiotic compound. From Klebsiella pneumoniae.
   3793..3840    +  polyA_signal   HSV TK poly(A) signal: herpes simplex virus thymidine kinase polyadenylation signal (Cole and Stacy, 1985)
   3931..3947    -  polyA_signal   bGH poly(A) signal (fragment): bovine growth hormone polyadenylation signal
   4169..4757    +  rep_origin     ori: high-copy-number ColE1/pMB1/pBR322/pUC origin of replication
>Addgene plasmid #130152 | pRDAX-404 FLAG UnaG[1] Stuffer/InteinC UnaG[2] | depositor full sequence | sequence record 249530 | Full Sequence
TAGTTATTAATAGTAATCAATTACGGGGTCATTAGTTCATAGCCCATATATGGAGTTCCGCGTTACATAA
CTTACGGTAAATGGCCCGCCTGGCTGACCGCCCAACGACCCCCGCCCATTGACGTCAATAATGACGTATG
TTCCCATAGTAACGCCAATAGGGACTTTCCATTGACGTCAATGGGTGGAGTATTTACGGTAAACTGCCCA
CTTGGCAGTACATCAAGTGTATCATATGCCAAGTACGCCCCCTATTGACGTCAATGACGGTAAATGGCCC
GCCTGGCATTATGCCCAGTACATGACCTTATGGGACTTTCCTACTTGGCAGTACATCTACGTATTAGTCA
TCGCTATTACCATGGTGATGCGGTTTTGGCAGTACATCAATGGGCGTGGATAGCGGTTTGACTCACGGGG
ATTTCCAAGTCTCCACCCCATTGACGTCAATGGGAGTTTGTTTTGGCACCAAAATCAACGGGACTTTCCA
AAATGTCGTAACAACTCCGCCCCATTGACGCAAATGGGCGGTAGGCGTGTACGGTGGGAGGTCTATATAA
GCAGAGCTGGTTTAGTGAACCGTCAGATCCGCTAGCGCTACCGGACTCAGATCTCGAGCTCAAGCTTCGA
ATTCGCCACCATGGACTACAAAGACGATGACGATAAAGGAAGTGTCGAAAAGTTCGTGGGCACATGGAAG
ATTGCCGATAGCCACAACTTCGGCGAATACCTCAAAGCTATAGGGGCACCAAAAGAGCTTAGCGATGGTG
GAGATGCGACAACTCCCACACTGTACATTAGCCAGAAAGACGGAGACAAGATGACTGTCAAGATCGAGAA
TGGGCCTCCCACCTTTCTGGACACACAGGTTAAGTTCAAACTGGGTGAGGAGTTTGACGAGTTTCCCAGT
GATCGCAGGAAATCTTGTCTGTCCTATGAGACTGAGATCCTGACAGTTGAGTATGGTCTGCTTCCCATAG
GCAAGATCGTGGAGAAAAGGATCGAATGTACCGTGTACTCAGTCGACAATAACGGCAACATCTACACTCA
ACCTGTTGCACAGTGGCATGATAGAGGAGAACAGGAAGTGTTCGAGTACTGCTTGGAGGATGGGAGTCTG
ATACGAGCCACGAAAGACCACAAGTTCATGACCGTAGATGGACAGATGCTGCCAATTGACGAGATCTTTG
AGCGGGAATTGGACCTGATGAGGGTGGATAATCTTCCGAACATCAAGATTGCTACACGCAAGTATCTCGG
GAAACAGAACGTCTACGACATTGGTGTGGAACGTGACCACAACTTTGCGCTCAAGAATGGCTTCATTGCC
AGCAATTGCGGGGTGAAGTCTGTGGTGAATCTGGTAGGCGAGAAACTCGTGTACGTCCAGAAGTGGGATG
GGAAGGAAACCACGTATGTGCGAGAGATCAAGGACGGGAAGTTGGTTGTCACCCTGACCATGGGCGATGT
GGTTGCTGTGCGCTCATATCGGAGAGCCACTGAAACTGGTGATTACAAGGATGACGATGACAAGTAAGCG
GCCGCGACTCTAGATCATAATCAGCCATACCACATTTGTAGAGGTTTTACTTGCTTTAAAAAACCTCCCA
CACCTCCCCCTGAACCTGAAACATAAAATGAATGCAATTGTTGTTGTTAACTTGTTTATTGCAGCTTATA
ATGGTTACAAATAAAGCAATAGCATCACAAATTTCACAAATAAAGCATTTTTTTCACTGCATTCTAGTTG
TGGTTTGTCCAAACTCATCAATGTATCTTAAGGCGTAAATTGTAAGCGTTAATATTTTGTTAAAATTCGC
GTTAAATTTTTGTTAAATCAGCTCATTTTTTAACCAATAGGCCGAAATCGGCAAAATCCCTTATAAATCA
AAAGAATAGACCGAGATAGGGT
[37 nt withheld, positions 1913-1949]
AAAGAACGTGGACTCCAACGTCAAAGG
[49 nt withheld, positions 1977-2025]
T
[91 nt withheld, positions 2027-2117]
G
[124 nt withheld, positions 2119-2242]
CAGGTGGCACTTTTCGGGGAAATGTGCGCGGAACCCCTATTTGTTTATTTTTCTAAATACATTCAAATAT
GTATCCGCTCATGAGACAATAACCCTGATAAATGCTTCAATAATATTGAAAAAGGAAGAGTCCTGAGGCG
GAAAGAACCAGCTGTGGAATGTGTGTCAGTTAGGGTGTGGAAAGTCCCCAGGCTCCCCAGCAGGCAGAAG
TATGCAAAGCATGCATCTCAATTAGTCAGCAACCAGGTGTGGAAAGTCCCCAGGCTCCCCAGCAGGCAGA
AGTATGCAAAGCATGCATCTCAATTAGTCAGCAACCATAGTCCCGCCCCTAACTCCGCCCATCCCGCCCC
TAACTCCGCCCAGTTCCGCCCATTCTCCGCCCCATGGCTGACTAATTTTTTTTATTTATGCAGAGGCCGA
GGCCGCCTCGGCCTCTGAGCTATTCCAGAAGTAGTGAGGAGGCTTTTTTGGAGGCCTAGGCTTTTGCAAA
GATCGATCAAGAGACAGGATGAGGATCGTTTCGCATGATTGAACAAGATGGATTGCACGCAGGTTCTCCG
GCCGCTTGGGTGGAGAGGCTATTCGGCTATGACTGGGCACAACAGACAATCGGCTGCTCTGATGCCGCCG
TGTTCCGGCTGTCAGCGCAGGGGCGCCCGGTTCTTTTTGTCAAGACCGACCTGTCCGGTGCCCTGAATGA
ACTGCAAGACGAGGCAGCGCGGCTATCGTGGCTGGCCACGACGGGCGTTCCTTGCGCAGCTGTGCTCGAC
GTTGTCACTGAAGCGGGAAGGGACTGGCTGCTATTGGGCGAAGTGCCGGGGCAGGATCTCCTGTCATCTC
ACCTTGCTCCTGCCGAGAAAGTATCCATCATGGCTGATGCAATGCGGCGGCTGCATACGCTTGATCCGGC
TACCTGCCCATTCGACCACCAAGCGAAACATCGCATCGAGCGAGCACGTACTCGGATGGAAGCCGGTCTT
GTCGATCAGGATGATCTGGACGAAGAGCATCAGGGGCTCGCGCCAGCCGAACTGTTCGCCAGGCTCAAGG
CGAGCATGCCCGACGGCGAGGATCTCGTCGTGACCCATGGCGATGCCTGCTTGCCGAATATCATGGTGGA
AAATGGCCGCTTTTCTGGATTCATCGACTGTGGCCGGCTGGGTGTGGCGGACCGCTATCAGGACATAGCG
TTGGCTACCCGTGATATTGCTGAAGAGCTTGGCGGCGAATGGGCTGACCGCTTCCTCGTGCTTTACGGTA
TCGCCGCTCCCGATTCGCAGCGCATCGCCTTCTATCGCCTTCTTGACGAGTTCTTCTGAGCGGGACTCTG
GGGTTCGAAATGACCGACCAAGCGACGCCCAACCTGCCATCACGAGATTTCGATTCCACCGCCGCCTTCT
ATGAAAGGTTGGGCTTCGGAATCGTTTTCCGGGACGCCGGCTGGATGATCCTCCAGCGCGGGGATCTCAT
GCTGGAGTTCTTCGCCCACCCTAGGGGGAGGCTAACTGAAACACGGAAGGAGACAATACCGGAAGGAACC
CGCGCTATGACGGCAATAAAAAGACAGAATAAAACGCACGGTGTTGGGTCGTTTGTTCATAAACGCGGGG
TTCGGTCCCAGGGCTGGCACTCTGTCGATACCCCACCGAGACCCCATTGGGGCCAATACGCCCGCGTTTC
TTCCTTTTCCCCACCCCACCCCCCAAGTTCGGGTGAAGGCCCAGGGCTCGCAGCCAACGTCGGGGCGGCA
GGCCCTGCCATAGCCTCAGGTTACTCATATATACTTTAGATTGATTTAAAACTTCATTTTTAATTTAAAA
GGATCTAGGTGAAGATCCTTTTTGATAATCTCATGACCAAAATCCCTTAACGTGAGTTTTCGTTCCACTG
AGCGTCAGACCCCGTAGAAAAGATCAAAGGATCTTCTTGAGATCCTTTTTTTCTGCGCGTAATCTGCTGC
TTGCAAACAAAAAAACCACCGCTACCAGCGGTGGTTTGTTTGCCGGATCAAGAGCTACCAACTCTTTTTC
CGAAGGTAACTGGCTTCAGCAGAGCGCAGATACCAAATACTGTCCTTCTAGTGTAGCCGTAGTTAGGCCA
CCACTTCAAGAACTCTGTAGCACCGCCTACATACCTCGCTCTGCTAATCCTGTTACCAGTGGCTGCTGCC
AGTGGCGATAAGTCGTGTCTTACCGGGTTGGACTCAAGACGATAGTTACCGGATAAGGCGCAGCGGTCGG
GCTGAACGGGGGGTTCGTGCACACAGCCCAGCTTGGAGCGAACGACCTACACCGAACTGAGATACCTACA
GCGTGAGCTATGAGAAAGCGCCACGCTTCCCGAAGGGAGAAAGGCGGACAGGTATCCGGTAAGCGGCAGG
GTCGGAACAGGAGAGCGCACGAGGGAGCTTCCAGGGGGAAACGCCTGGTATCTTTATAGTCCTGTCGGGT
TTCGCCACCTCTGACTTGAGCGTCGATTTTTGTGATGCTCGTCAGGGGGGCGGAGCCTATGGAAAAACGC
CAGCAACGCGGCCTTTTTACGGTTCCTGGCCTTTTGCTGGCCTTTTGCTCACATGTTCTTTCCTGCGTTA
TCCCCTGATTCTGTGGATAACCGTATTACCGCCATGCAT
